>Addgene plasmid #20548 | pWZL Neo Myr Flag NEK6 | addgene partial sequence | sequence record 26372 | 20548 with pWZL-Fwd
CTCCTTCTCTAGGCGCCGGCCGGATCCAGAATTCGCCACCATGGGGTCTTCAAAATCTAAACCAAAGGAC
CCCAGCCAGCGCCGGCGCAGGATCCGAGGTTACCTTGACTACAAAGACGATGACGACAAGCAATTGACAA
GTTTGTACAAAAAAGTTGGCATGGCAGGACAGCCCGGCCACATGCCCCATGGAGGGAGTTCCAACAACCT
CTGCCACACCCTGGGGCCTGTGCATCCTCCTGACCCACAGAGGCATCCCAACACGCTGTCTTTTCGCTGC
TCGCTGGCGGACTTCCAGATCGAAAAGAAGATAGGCCGAGGACAGTTCAGCGAGGTGTACAAGGCCACCT
GCCTGCTGGACAGGAAGACAGTGGCTCTGAAGAAGGTGCAGATCTTTGAGATGATGGACGCCAAGGCGAG
GCAGGACTGTGTCAAGGAGATCGGCCTCTTGAAGCAACTGAACCACCCAAATATCATCAAGTATTTGGAC
TCGTTTATCGAAGACAACGAGCTGAACATTGTGCTGGAGTTGGCTGACGCAGGGGACCTCTCGCAGATGA
TCAAGTACTTTAAGAAGCAGAAGCGGCTCATCCCGGAGAGGACAGTATGGAAGTACTTTGTGCAGCTGTG
CAGCGCCGTGGAGCACATGCATTCACGCCNGGTGATGCACCGAGACATCAAGCCTGCCAACGTGTTCATC
ACAGCCACGGGNGTCGTGAAGCTCGGTGACCTTGGTCTGGGCCGCTTCTTCNGCTCTGANACCANCGCAG
CC
