[The description below was written by a language model from this plasmid's Addgene catalogue record.]
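Description:
pWZL Neo Myr Flag NEK6 is a retroviral mammalian expression plasmid built on the Gateway-compatible pWZL-Neo-Myr-Flag-DEST backbone. It carries the human NEK6 open reading frame, which encodes NIMA (never in mitosis gene a)-related kinase 6. The plasmid is propagated in bacteria under ampicillin selection, and a recombination-deficient strain is recommended because the repeated sequences typical of retroviral vectors are prone to rearrangement. In mammalian cells, the neomycin resistance marker allows transduced or transfected populations to be selected with G418. No feature table is provided, so the record does not state the promoter driving the insert, the origin of replication, or the way the neomycin marker is expressed. The copy number is listed as unknown.

The NEK6 ORF was first cloned into a Gateway entry vector and then moved into the destination backbone by an LR recombination reaction. This places it in frame downstream of two N-terminal elements supplied by the backbone, a myristoylation signal and a Flag epitope. A myristoylation signal directs lipid modification that tethers the fusion protein to cellular membranes, a strategy commonly used to promote kinase activation. The Flag tag allows the protein to be detected or immunoprecipitated with standard antibodies.

The construct belongs to a library of myristoylated, Flag-tagged human kinase clones assembled for a genomic study aimed at identifying breast cancer oncogenes. It is suited to stable retroviral delivery of membrane-targeted NEK6 in gain-of-function experiments. The depositors note that the identity of the gene has been verified but that the clone has not been fully sequenced, so minor mutations cannot be ruled out.
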