Addgene plasmid #20548: pWZL Neo Myr Flag NEK6
Depositing lab: William Hahn & Jean Zhao. Depositing organization: Dana-Farber Cancer Institute. Publication: Integrative Genomic Approaches Identify IKBKE as a Breast Cancer Oncogene (Kinase Library Clones). Boehm JS, Zhao JJ, Yao J, Kim SY, Firestein R, Dunn IF, Sjostrom SK, Garraway LA, Weremowicz S, Richardson AL, Greulich H, Stewart CJ, Mulvey LA, Shen RR, Ambrogio L, Hirozane-Kishikawa T, Hill DE, Vidal M, Meyerson M, Grenier JK, Hinkle G, Root DE, Roberts TM, Lander ES, Polyak K, Hahn WC. Cell. 2007 Jun 15. 129(6):1065-1079. 10.1016/j.cell.2007.03.052 PubMed 17574021.
Backbone
  Vector backbone: pWZL-Neo-Myr-Flag-DEST
  Backbone manufacturer: William Hahn Lab (available at Addgene, #15300)
  Vector type: Mammalian Expression, Retroviral
  Selectable markers: Neomycin (select with G418)
Growth in bacteria
  Bacterial resistance: Ampicillin, 100 μg/mL
  Growth temperature: 37°C
  Growth strain: Stbl3
  Growth instructions: Stbl3 cells to prevent recombination.
  Copy number: Unknown
Gene/Insert
  Gene/Insert name: NEK6 (alt name: NIMA (never in mitosis gene a)-related kinase 6)
  Species: H. sapiens (human)
  GenBank ID: NM_014397
  Entrez Gene: NEK6 (a.k.a. SID6-1512)
  Tag / fusion protein: Myr (N terminal on backbone); Flag (N terminal on backbone)
  Cloning method: Gateway Cloning
  Sequencing primers: 5′ pWZL-Fwd (GAA CCT CCT CGT TCG ACC); 3′ pWZL-Rev (TTC CGG GCC CTC ACA TTG)
Resource information
  A portion of this plasmid was derived from a plasmid made by: 1-E12
Terms and licenses: Academic/Nonprofit Terms; Industry Terms: Not Available to Industry
Depositor comments: ORFs were cloned into Gateway compatible pEntry vectors. An LR recombination reaction was performed to move the ORF to pWZL-Neo-Myr-Flag DEST such that the ORF would have 5' myristoylation and flag tags. This plasmid is part of a kinase library, and the gene has been verified, but has not been fully sequenced for minor mutations. Please see the following link for plasmids from this article that are not part of the kinase library http://www.addgene.org/pubmed/17574021
How to cite: pWZL Neo Myr Flag NEK6 was a gift from William Hahn & Jean Zhao (Addgene plasmid # 20548 ; http://n2t.net/addgene:20548 ; RRID:Addgene_20548)
